Addgene plasmid #20565: pWZL Neo Myr Flag PDPK1
Depositing lab: William Hahn & Jean Zhao. Depositing organization: Dana-Farber Cancer Institute. Publication: Integrative Genomic Approaches Identify IKBKE as a Breast Cancer Oncogene (Kinase Library Clones). Boehm JS, Zhao JJ, Yao J, Kim SY, Firestein R, Dunn IF, Sjostrom SK, Garraway LA, Weremowicz S, Richardson AL, Greulich H, Stewart CJ, Mulvey LA, Shen RR, Ambrogio L, Hirozane-Kishikawa T, Hill DE, Vidal M, Meyerson M, Grenier JK, Hinkle G, Root DE, Roberts TM, Lander ES, Polyak K, Hahn WC. Cell. 2007 Jun 15. 129(6):1065-1079. 10.1016/j.cell.2007.03.052 PubMed 17574021.
Backbone
  Vector backbone: pWZL-Neo-Myr-Flag-DEST
  Backbone manufacturer: William Hahn Lab (available at Addgene, #15300)
  Vector type: Mammalian Expression, Retroviral
  Selectable markers: Neomycin (select with G418)
Growth in bacteria
  Bacterial resistance: Ampicillin, 100 μg/mL
  Growth temperature: 37°C
  Growth strain: Stbl3
  Growth instructions: Stbl3 cells to prevent recombination.
  Copy number: Unknown
Gene/Insert
  Gene/Insert name: PDPK1 (alt name: 3-phosphoinositide dependent protein kinase-1, transcript variant 2)
  Species: H. sapiens (human)
  GenBank ID: NM_031268.5 NP_112558.2
  Entrez Gene: PDPK1 (a.k.a. PDK1, PDPK2, PDPK2P, PRO0461)
  Tag / fusion protein: Myr (N terminal on backbone); Flag (N terminal on backbone)
  Cloning method: Gateway Cloning
  Sequencing primers: 5′ pWZL-Fwd (GAA CCT CCT CGT TCG ACC); 3′ pWZL-Rev (TTC CGG GCC CTC ACA TTG)
Resource information
  A portion of this plasmid was derived from a plasmid made by: 4-G5
Terms and licenses: Academic/Nonprofit Terms; Industry Terms: Not Available to Industry
Depositor comments: ORFs were cloned into Gateway compatible pEntry vectors. An LR recombination reaction was performed to move the ORF to pWZL-Neo-Myr-Flag DEST such that the ORF would have 5' myristoylation and flag tags. This plasmid is part of a kinase library, and the gene has been verified, but has not been fully sequenced for minor mutations. Please see the following link for plasmids from this article that are not part of the kinase library http://www.addgene.org/pubmed/17574021
How to cite: pWZL Neo Myr Flag PDPK1 was a gift from William Hahn & Jean Zhao (Addgene plasmid # 20565 ; http://n2t.net/addgene:20565 ; RRID:Addgene_20565)
