[The description below was written by a language model from this plasmid's Addgene catalogue record.]
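Description:
pWZL Neo Myr Flag PDPK1 is a retroviral mammalian expression plasmid built on the Gateway-compatible pWZL-Neo-Myr-Flag-DEST backbone. It is propagated in bacteria under ampicillin selection, with a recombination-deficient strain recommended because the repeated sequences typical of retroviral vectors can otherwise rearrange. Transduced or transfected mammalian cells are selected through a neomycin resistance marker using G418. No feature table accompanies the record, so the promoter driving the insert, the arrangement linking the insert to the neomycin marker, and the origin of replication are not explicitly stated. The copy number is listed as unknown.

The payload is the human PDPK1 open reading frame (3-phosphoinositide dependent protein kinase-1, transcript variant 2). It was first cloned into a Gateway entry vector and then moved into the destination backbone by an LR recombination reaction. This places the ORF in frame behind two N-terminal elements supplied by the backbone: a myristoylation signal and a Flag epitope. Myristoylation tethers the fusion protein to cellular membranes, a strategy commonly used to promote constitutive activation of signalling kinases. The Flag tag allows detection or immunoprecipitation of the expressed protein.

The construct belongs to a library of myristoylated, Flag-tagged kinase clones assembled for gain-of-function screening in a study of breast cancer oncogenes. It suits stable retroviral delivery of membrane-targeted PDPK1 into mammalian cells. The depositors note that the identity of the gene has been verified, but the clone has not been fully sequenced, so minor mutations cannot be excluded.
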