>Addgene plasmid #20565 | pWZL Neo Myr Flag PDPK1 | addgene partial sequence | sequence record 26390 | 20565 with pWZL-Fwd
CTCCTTCTCTAGGCGCCGGCCGGATCCAGAATTCGCCACCATGGGGTCTTCAAAATCTAAACCAAAGGAC
CCCAGCCAGCGCCGGCGCAGGATCCGAGGTTACCTTGACTACAAAGACGATGACGACAAGCAATTGACAA
GTTTGTACAAAAAAGTTGGCATGGCCAGGACCACCAGCCAGCTGTATGACGCCGTGCCCATCCAGTCCAG
CGTGGTGTTATGTTCCTGCCCATCCCCATCAATGGTGAGGACCCAGACTGAGTCCAGCACGCCCCCTGGC
ATTCCTGGTGGCAGCAGGCAGGGCCCCGCCATGGACGGCACTGCAGCCGAGCCTCGGCCCGGCGCCGGCT
CCCTGCAGCATGCCCAGCCTCCGCCGCAGCCTCGGAAGAAGCGGCCTGAGGACTTCAAGTTTGGGAAAAT
CCTTGGGGAAGGCTCTTTTTCCACGGTTGTCCTGGCTCGAGAACTGGCAACCTCCAGAGAATATGCGACC
AGGGCCAACTCATTCGTGGGAACAGCGCAGTACGTTTCTCCAGAGCTGCTCACGGAGAAGTCCGCCTGTA
AGAGTTCAGACCTTTGGGCTCTTGGATGCATAATATACCAGCTTGTGGCAGGACTCCCACCATTCCGAGC
TGGAAACGAGTATCTTATATTTCAGAAGATCATTAAGTTGGAATATGACTTTCCAGAAAAATTCTTCCCT
